>Addgene plasmid #244510 | R989-X81-566 | addgene full sequence | sequence record 488779 | Addgene NGS Result
TTAATACGACTCACTATAGGGGAATTGTGAGCGGATAACAATTCCCCTCTAGAAATAATTTTGTTTAACT
TTAAGAAGGAGATATACATATGAGATCCCATCACCATCACCATCACGGCAAAATCGAAGAAGGTAAACTG
GTAATCTGGATTAACGGCGATAAAGGCTATAACGGTCTCGCTGAAGTCGGTAAGAAATTCGAGAAAGATA
CCGGAATTAAAGTCACCGTTGAGCATCCGGATAAACTGGAAGAGAAATTCCCACAGGTTGCGGCAACTGG
CGATGGCCCTGACATTATCTTCTGGGCACACGACCGCTTTGGTGGCTACGCTCAATCTGGCCTGTTGGCT
GAAATCACCCCGGACAAAGCGTTCCAGGACAAGCTGTATCCGTTTACCTGGGATGCCGTACGTTACAACG
GCAAGCTGATTGCTTACCCGATCGCTGTTGAAGCGTTATCGCTGATTTATAACAAAGATCTGCTGCCGAA
CCCGCCAAAAACCTGGGAAGAGATCCCGGCGCTGGATAAAGAACTGAAAGCGAAAGGTAAGAGCGCGCTG
ATGTTCAACCTGCAAGAACCGTACTTCACCTGGCCGCTGATTGCTGCTGACGGGGGTTATGCGTTCAAGT
ATGAAAACGGCAAGTACGACATTAAAGACGTGGGCGTGGATAACGCTGGCGCGAAAGCGGGTCTGACCTT
CCTGGTTGACCTGATTAAAAACAAACACATGAATGCAGACACCGATTACTCCATCGCAGAAGCTGCCTTT
AATAAAGGCGAAACAGCGATGACCATCAACGGCCCGTGGGCATGGTCCAACATCGACACCAGCAAAGTGA
ATTATGGTGTAACGGTACTGCCGACCTTCAAGGGTCAACCATCCAAACCGTTCGTTGGCGTGCTGAGCGC
AGGTATTAACGCCGCCAGTCCGAACAAAGAGCTGGCAAAAGAGTTCCTCGAAAACTATCTGCTGACTGAT
GAAGGTCTGGAAGCGGTTAATAAAGACAAACCGCTGGGTGCCGTAGCGCTGAAGTCTTACGAGGAAGAGT
TGGCGAAAGATCCACGTATTGCCGCCACCATGGAAAACGCCCAGAAAGGTGAAATCATGCCGAACATCCC
GCAGATGTCCGCTTTCTGGTATGCCGTGCGTACTGCGGTGATCAACGCCGCCAGCGGTCGTCAGACTGTC
GATGAAGCCCTGAAAGACGCGCAGACTAATTCGGGATCTGATATCACAAGTTTGTACAAAAAAGTTGGCG
AAAACCTGTACTTCCAAGGC
[498 nt withheld, positions 1281-1778]
AAGCTGCGGTAATCAACTTTCTTGTACAAAGTGGTGATATCGCTAGCTAGATAGCTAGAAGCTTGCGGCC
GCACAGCTGTATACACGTGCAAGCCAGCCAGAACTCGCTCCTGAAGACCCAGAGGATCTCGAGCACCACC
ACCACCACCACTAATGTTAATTAAGTTGGGCGTTCCTAGGCTGATAAAACAGAATTTGCCTGGCGGCAGT
AGCGCGGTGGTCCCACCTGACCCCATGCCGAACTCAGAAGTGAAACGCCGTAGCGCCGATGGTAGTGTGG
GGTCTCCCCATGCGAGAGTAGGGAACTGCCAGGCATCAAATAAAACGAAAGGCTCAGTCGAAAGACTGGG
CCTTTCGTTTTATCTGTTGTTTGTCGGTGAACGCTCTCCTGAGTAGGACAAATCCGCCGGGAGCGGATTT
GAACGTTGCGAAGCAACGGCCCGGAGGGTGGCGGGCAGGACGCCCGCCATAAACTGCCAGGCATCAAATT
AAGCAGAAGGCCATCCTGACGGATGGCCTTTTTGCGTTTCTACAAACTCTTTTGTTTATTTTTCTAAATA
CATTCAAATATGTATCCGCTGAGCAATAACTAGCATAACCCCTTGGGGCCTCTAAACGGGTCTTGAGGGG
TTTTTTGCTGAAAGGAGGAACTATATCCGGATTGGCGAATGGG
[124 nt withheld, positions 2452-2575]
C
[91 nt withheld, positions 2577-2667]
A
[49 nt withheld, positions 2669-2717]
CCTTTGACGTTGGAGTCCACGTTCTTT
[37 nt withheld, positions 2745-2781]
ACCCTATCTCGGTCTATTCTTTTGATTTATAAGGGATTTTGCCGATTTCGGCCTATTGGTTAAAAAATGA
GCTGATTTAACAAAAATTTAACGCGAATTTTAACAAAATATTAACGTTTACAATTTCTGGCGGCACGATG
GCATGAGATTATCAAAAAGGATCTTCACCTAGATCCTTTTAAATTAAAAATGAAGTTTTAAATCAATCTA
AAGTATATATGAGTAAACTTGGTCTGACAGTTACCAATGCTTAATCAGTGAGGCACCTATCTCAGCGATC
TGTCTATTTCGTTCATCCATAGTTGCCTGACTCCCCGTCGTGTAGATAACTACGATACGGGAGGGCTTAC
CATCTGGCCCCAGTGCTGCAATGATACCGCGAGACCCACGCTCACCGGCTCCAGATTTATCAGCAATAAA
CCAGCCAGCCGGAAGGGCCGAGCGCAGAAGTGGTCCTGCAACTTTATCCGCCTCCATCCAGTCTATTAAT
TGTTGCCGGGAAGCTAGAGTAAGTAGTTCGCCAGTTAATAGTTTGCGCAACGTTGTTGCCATTGCTACAG
GCATCGTGGTGTCACGCTCGTCGTTTGGTATGGCTTCATTCAGCTCCGGTTCCCAACGATCAAGGCGAGT
TACATGATCCCCCATGTTGTGCAAAAAAGCGGTTAGCTCCTTCGGTCCTCCGATCGTTGTCAGAAGTAAG
TTGGCCGCAGTGTTATCACTCATGGTTATGGCAGCACTGCATAATTCTCTTACTGTCATGCCATCCGTAA
GATGCTTTTCTGTGACTGGTGAGTACTCAACCAAGTCATTCTGAGAATAGTGTATGCGGCGACCGAGTTG
CTCTTGCCCGGCGTCAATACGGGATAATACCGCGCCACATAGCAGAACTTTAAAAGTGCTCATCATTGGA
AAACGTTCTTCGGGGCGAAAACTCTCAAGGATCTTACCGCTGTTGAGATCCAGTTCGATGTAACCCACTC
GTGCACCCAACTGATCTTCAGCATCTTTTACTTTCACCAGCGTTTCTGGGTGAGCAAAAACAGGAAGGCA
AAATGCCGCAAAAAAGGGAATAAGGGCGACACGGAAATGTTGAATACTCATACTCTTCCTTTTTCAATCA
TGATTGAAGCATTTATCAGGGTTATTGTCTCATGAGCGGATACATATTTGAATGTATTTAGAAAAATAAA
CAAATAGGTCATGACCAAAATCCCTTAACGTGAGTTTTCGTTCCACTGAGCGTCAGACCCCGTAGAAAAG
ATCAAAGGATCTTCTTGAGATCCTTTTTTTCTGCGCGTAATCTGCTGCTTGCAAACAAAAAAACCACCGC
TACCAGCGGTGGTTTGTTTGCCGGATCAAGAGCTACCAACTCTTTTTCCGAAGGTAACTGGCTTCAGCAG
AGCGCAGATACCAAATACTGTCCTTCTAGTGTAGCCGTAGTTAGGCCACCACTTCAAGAACTCTGTAGCA
CCGCCTACATACCTCGCTCTGCTAATCCTGTTACCAGTGGCTGCTGCCAGTGGCGATAAGTCGTGTCTTA
CCGGGTTGGACTCAAGACGATAGTTACCGGATAAGGCGCAGCGGTCGGGCTGAACGGGGGGTTCGTGCAC
ACAGCCCAGCTTGGAGCGAACGACCTACACCGAACTGAGATACCTACAGCGTGAGCTATGAGAAAGCGCC
ACGCTTCCCGAAGGGAGAAAGGCGGACAGGTATCCGGTAAGCGGCAGGGTCGGAACAGGAGAGCGCACGA
GGGAGCTTCCAGGGGGAAACGCCTGGTATCTTTATAGTCCTGTCGGGTTTCGCCACCTCTGACTTGAGCG
TCGATTTTTGTGATGCTCGTCAGGGGGGCGGAGCCTATGGAAAAACGCCAGCAACGCGGCCTTTTTACGG
TTCCTGGCCTTTTGCTGGCCTTTTGCTCACATGTTCTTTCCTGCGTTATCCCCTGATTCTGTGGATAACC
GTATTACCGCCTTTGAGTGAGCTGATACCGCTCGCCGCAGCCGAACGACCGAGCGCAGCGAGTCAGTGAG
CGAGGAAGCGGAAGAGCGCCTGATGCGGTATTTTCTCCTTACGCATCTGTGCGGTATTTCACACCGCAAT
GGTGCACTCTCAGTACAATCTGCTCTGATGCCGCATAGTTAAGCCAGTATACACTCCGCTATCGCTACGT
GACTGGGTCATGGCTGCGCCCCGACACCCGCCAACACCCGCTGACGCGCCCTGACGGGCTTGTCTGCTCC
CGGCATCCGCTTACAGACAAGCTGTGACCGTCTCCGGGAGCTGCATGTGTCAGAGGTTTTCACCGTCATC
ACCGAAACGCGCGAGGCAGCTGCGGTAAAGCTCATCAGCGTGGTCGTGAAGCGATTCACAGATGTCTGCC
TGTTCATCCGCGTCCAGCTCGTTGAGTTTCTCCAGAAGCGTTAATGTCTGGCTTCTGATAAAGCGGGCCA
TGTTAAGGGCGGTTTTTTCCTGTTTGGTCACTGATGCCTCCGTGTAAGGGGGATTTCTGTTCATGGGGGT
AATGATACCGATGAAACGAGAGAGGATGCTCACGATACGGGTTACTGATGATGAACATGCCCGGTTACTG
GAACGTTGTGAGGGTAAACAACTGGCGGTATGGATGCGGCGGGACCAGAGAAAAATCACTCAGGGTCAAT
GCCAGCGCTTCGTTAATACAGATGTAGGTGTTCCACAGGGTAGCCAGCAGCATCCTGCGATGCAGATCCG
GAACATAATGGTGCAGGGCGCTGACTTCCGCGTTTCCAGACTTTACGAAACACGGAAACCGAAGACCATT
CATGTTGTTGCTCAGGTCGCAGACGTTTTGCAGCAGCAGTCGCTTCACGTTCGCTCGCGTATCGGTGATT
CATTCTGCTAACCAGTAAGGCAACCCCGCCAGCCTAGCCGGGTCCTCAACGACAGGAGCACGATCATGCT
AGTCATGCCCCGCGCCCACCGGAAGGAGCTGACTGGGTTGAAGGCTCTCAAGGGCATCGGTCGAGATCCC
GGTGCCTAATGAGTGAGCTAACTTACATTAATTGCGTTGCGCTCACTGCCCGCTTTCCAGTCGGGAAACC
TGTCGTGCCAGCTGCATTAATGAATCGGCCAACGCGCGGGGAGAGGCGGTTTGCGTATTGGGCGCCAGGG
TGGTTTTTCTTTTCACCAGTGAGACGGGCAACAGCTGATTGCCCTTCACCGCCTGGCCCTGAGAGAGTTG
CAGCAAGCGGTCCACGCTGGTTTGCCCCAGCAGGCGAAAATCCTGTTTGATGGTGGTTAACGGCGGGATA
TAACATGAGCTGTCTTCGGTATCGTCGTATCCCACTACCGAGATGTCCGCACCAACGCGCAGCCCGGACT
CGGTAATGGCGCGCATTGCGCCCAGCGCCATCTGATCGTTGGCAACCAGCATCGCAGTGGGAACGATGCC
CTCATTCAGCATTTGCATGGTTTGTTGAAAACCGGACATGGCACTCCAGTCGCCTTCCCGTTCCGCTATC
GGCTGAATTTGATTGCGAGTGAGATATTTATGCCAGCCAGCCAGACGCAGACGCGCCGAGACAGAACTTA
ATGGGCCCGCTAACAGCGCGATTTGCTGGTGACCCAATGCGACCAGATGCTCCACGCCCAGTCGCGTACC
GTCTTCATGGGAGAAAATAATACTGTTGATGGGTGTCTGGTCAGAGACATCAAGAAATAACGCCGGAACA
TTAGTGCAGGCAGCTTCCACAGCAATGGCATCCTGGTCATCCAGCGGATAGTTAATGATCAGCCCACTGA
CGCGTTGCGCGAGAAGATTGTGCACCGCCGCTTTACAGGCTTCGACGCCGCTTCGTTCTACCATCGACAC
CACCACGCTGGCACCCAGTTGATCGGCGCGAGATTTAATCGCCGCGACAATTTGCGACGGCGCGTGCAGG
GCCAGACTGGAGGTGGCAACGCCAATCAGCAACGACTGTTTGCCCGCCAGTTGTTGTGCCACGCGGTTGG
GAATGTAATTCAGCTCCGCCATCGCCGCTTCCACTTTTTCCCGCGTTTTCGCAGAAACGTGGCTGGCCTG
GTTCACCACGCGGGAAACGGTCTGATAAGAGACACCGGCATACTCTGCGACATCGTATAACGTTACTGGT
TTCACATTCACCACCCTGAATTGACTCTCTTCCGGGCGCTATCATGCCATACCGCGAAAGGTTTTGCGCC
ATTCGATGGTGTCCGGGATCTCGACGCTCTCCCTTATGCGACTCCTGCATTAGGAAGCAGCCCAGTAGTA
GGTTGAGGCCGTTGAGCACCGCCGCCGCAAGGAATGGTGCATGCAAGGAGATGGCGCCCAACAGTCCCCC
GGCCACGGGGCCTGCCACCATACCCACGCCGAAACAAGCGCTCATGAGCCCGAAGTGGCGAGCCCGATCT
TCCCCATCGGTGATGTCGGCGATATAGGCGCCAGCAACCGCACCTGTGGCGCCGGTGATGCCGGCCACGA
TGCGTCCGGCGTAGAGGATCGAGATCGATCTCGATCCCGCGAAA
Features (pLannotate 1.2.2; 27 found; start..end, strand, type, name):
      2..20      +  promoter       T7 promoter: promoter for bacteriophage T7 RNA polymerase
     21..45      +  protein_bind   lac operator: The lac repressor binds to the lac operator to inhibit transcription in E. coli. This inhibition can be relieved by adding lactose or isopropyl-β-D-thiogalactopyranoside (IPTG). lac repressor encoded by lacI
     60..82      +  RBS            RBS: efficient ribosome binding site from bacteriophage T7 gene 10 (Olins and Rangwala, 1989)
     99..116     +  CDS            7xHis (fragment): 6xHis affinity tag
    120..1217    +  CDS            MBP: maltose binding protein from E. coli; malE (mutated); This version of the gene does not encode a signal sequence, so MBP will remain in the cytosol.
   1237..1254    +  protein_bind   attB1 (fragment): mutant version of attB; core recombination site for the Gateway® BP reaction BP Clonase™
   1260..1276    +  CDS            TEV site (fragment): tobacco etch virus (TEV) protease recognition and cleavage site
   1281..1787    +  CDS            H-Ras (fragment) (sequence partly withheld): human small GTPase proto-oncoprotein
   1795..1812    -  protein_bind   attB2 (fragment): mutant version of attB; core recombination site for the Gateway® BP reaction BP Clonase™
   1912..1929    +  CDS            9xHis (fragment): 9xHis affinity tag
   1976..2091    +  ncRNA          5S rRNA: Accession: RF00001 - 5S ribosomal RNA
   2095..2181    +  terminator     rrnB T1 terminator: Escherichia coli rrnB; transcription terminator T1 from the E. coli rrnB gene
   2273..2300    +  terminator     rrnB T2 terminator: transcription terminator T2 from the E. coli rrnB gene
   2319..2358    +  promoter       AmpR promoter (fragment): bla
   2368..2415    +  terminator     T7 terminator: transcription terminator for bacteriophage T7 RNA polymerase
   2452..2907    +  rep_origin     f1 ori (sequence partly withheld): f1 bacteriophage origin of replication; arrow indicates direction of (+) strand synthesis
   3022..3882    -  CDS            AmpR: β-lactamase; bla; confers resistance to ampicillin, carbenicillin, and related antibiotics
   3883..3975    -  promoter       AmpR promoter: bla
   4056..4644    +  rep_origin     ori: high-copy-number ColE1/pMB1/pBR322/pUC origin of replication
   4830..4969    -  misc_feature   bom: basis of mobility region from pBR322
   5071..5262    -  CDS            rop: Rop protein, which maintains plasmids at low copy number; rop
   5279..5659    +  CDS            YPB1_ECOLX: Protein predicted: Swiss-Prot protein existence level 4. From Escherichia coli.
   5721..5785    -  CDS            TcR (fragment): tetracycline efflux protein; tet; confers resistance to tetracycline
   5800..5821    -  protein_bind   CAP binding site: CAP binding activates transcription in the presence of cAMP. E. coli catabolite activator protein
   5834..6916    -  CDS            lacI: lac repressor; lacI; The lac repressor binds to the lac operator to inhibit transcription in E. coli. This inhibition can be relieved by adding lactose or isopropyl-β-D-thiogalactopyranoside (IPTG).
   6917..6994    -  promoter       lacI promoter: lacI
   7002..7281    -  CDS            TcR (fragment): tetracycline efflux protein; tet; confers resistance to tetracycline
