[The description below was written by a language model from this plasmid's Addgene catalogue record and pLannotate feature annotations shown in this document.]
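Description:
R989-X81-566 is a bacterial expression plasmid built on the pDest-566 Gateway destination backbone for producing a truncated human HRAS protein (residues 1-169) in E. coli as a cleavable fusion. The full sequence record is about 7.3 kb. The plasmid is maintained through a ColE1/pMB1-type origin and selected with ampicillin via the β-lactamase gene. The catalogue lists it as high copy, although the annotation also detects the pBR322-derived bom region and the rop gene, which normally moderates copy number. An f1 phage origin is present, and short tetracycline-resistance fragments appear to be nonfunctional remnants of the parental backbone.

Expression is driven by a T7 promoter with an adjacent lac operator and the strong T7 gene 10 ribosome binding site. A plasmid-borne lacI gene supplies repressor, so transcription stays off until induced with IPTG in a host that provides T7 RNA polymerase. The open reading frame begins with a His6 tag followed by signal-less, cytosolic maltose binding protein. It continues through the attB1 site left by Gateway recombination and a TEV protease recognition site into the HRAS coding fragment, which is followed by attB2. Downstream lie rrnB T1/T2 terminators and a T7 terminator. A further His-tag-like sequence is annotated after attB2, but the record describes only N-terminal tagging. MBP generally improves solubility and yield, the His6 tag permits metal-affinity purification, and TEV cleavage releases the HRAS domain from the fusion partner. The construct is therefore suited to recombinant production of HRAS(1-169); the record does not state specific downstream applications.
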