Addgene plasmid #244510: R989-X81-566
Purpose: Bacterial protein expression of His6-MBP-tev-Hs.HRAS(1-169)
Depositing lab: Dominic Esposito. Depositing organization: Frederick National Laboratory.
Backbone
  Vector backbone: pDest-566
  Backbone size w/o insert (bp): 6800
  Vector type: Bacterial Expression
Growth in bacteria
  Bacterial resistance: Ampicillin, 100 μg/mL
  Growth temperature: 37°C
  Growth strain: DH5alpha
  Copy number: High Copy
Gene/Insert
  Gene/Insert name: His6-MBP-tev-Hs.HRAS(1-169)
  Species: H. sapiens (human)
  Entrez Gene: HRAS (a.k.a. C-BAS/HAS, C-H-RAS, C-HA-RAS1, CTLO, H-RASIDX, HAMSV, HRAS1, RASH1, p21ras)
  Tag / fusion protein: His6-MBP (N terminal on insert)
  Cloning method: Gateway Cloning
Terms and licenses: Academic/Nonprofit Terms; Industry Terms: Not Available to Industry
How to cite: R989-X81-566 was a gift from Dominic Esposito (Addgene plasmid # 244510 ; http://n2t.net/addgene:244510 ; RRID:Addgene_244510)
